Addgene plasmid #82959: pDONR223_RBKS_WT_V5
Purpose: Gateway Donor vector containing RBKS, used as an over expression control for gene expression analysis. Part of the Target Accelerator Plasmid Collection.
Depositing lab: Jesse Boehm & Matthew Meyerson & David Root. Depositing organization: Broad Institute. Publication: High-throughput Phenotyping of Lung Cancer Somatic Mutations. Berger AH, Brooks AN, Wu X, Shrestha Y, Chouinard C, Piccioni F, Bagul M, Kamburov A, Imielinski M, Hogstrom L, Zhu C, Yang X, Pantel S, Sakai R, Watson J, Kaplan N, Campbell JD, Singh S, Root DE, Narayan R, Natoli T, Lahr DL, Tirosh I, Tamayo P, Getz G, Wong B, Doench J, Subramanian A, Golub TR, Meyerson M, Boehm JS. Cancer Cell. 2016 Aug 8;30(2):214-28. doi: 10.1016/j.ccell.2016.06.022. Epub 2016 Jul 28. PubMed 27478040.
Backbone
  Vector backbone: pDONR223
  Backbone manufacturer: Invitrogen
  Vector type: Gateway Entry vector
Growth in bacteria
  Bacterial resistance: Spectinomycin, 50 μg/mL
  Growth temperature: 37°C
  Growth strain: DH5alpha
  Copy number: High Copy
Gene/Insert
  Gene/Insert name: RBKS
  Species: H. sapiens (human)
  GenBank ID: NM_022128
  Entrez Gene: RBKS (a.k.a. RBSK, RK)
  Promoter: None
  Cloning method: Gateway Cloning
  Sequencing primers: 5′ M13pUC-fwd; 3′ M13-Rev
Terms and licenses: Academic/Nonprofit Terms; Industry Terms: Not Available to Industry
Depositor comments: Open state: NO stop codon immediately follows insert
How to cite: pDONR223_RBKS_WT_V5 was a gift from Jesse Boehm & Matthew Meyerson & David Root (Addgene plasmid # 82959 ; http://n2t.net/addgene:82959 ; RRID:Addgene_82959)
