[The description below was written by a language model from this plasmid's Addgene catalogue record and pLannotate feature annotations shown in this document.]
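Description:
pDONR223_RBKS_WT_V5 is a Gateway entry clone built on the Invitrogen pDONR223 backbone, carrying the wild-type human RBKS open reading frame (ribokinase, also known as RBSK or RK), which phosphorylates ribose to ribose-5-phosphate for nucleotide synthesis or entry into the pentose phosphate pathway. The sequenced plasmid is about 3.8 kb. It replicates in E. coli from a high-copy ColE1/pUC-type origin and is selected with spectinomycin through the aadA (SmR) aminoglycoside adenylyltransferase gene, which lies downstream of an annotated fragment of a class 1 integron Pc promoter and a short gentamicin-resistance gene remnant. rrnB T1 and T2 terminators are also present, and small lacZα and lacI fragments appear as backbone remnants.

The RBKS coding sequence sits between two attL recombination sites (the annotation software labels them attL3 and attL2), so it can be moved by an LR Clonase reaction into any compatible destination vector. There is no promoter driving the insert in this plasmid; the only nearby promoter is a T7 promoter outside the att-flanked cassette, so expression depends on the destination vector. The ORF is in the "open" configuration, with no stop codon following the insert, which permits in-frame C-terminal fusions. The "V5" in the name presumably refers to such a tag supplied by a destination vector, since no V5 feature is annotated in this entry clone. The construct belongs to the Target Accelerator Plasmid Collection, where RBKS serves as an overexpression control for gene expression analysis in a study phenotyping lung cancer somatic mutations.
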