Features (pLannotate 1.2.2; 12 found; start..end, strand, type, name):
     38..74      -  CDS            lacZα (fragment): LacZα fragment of β-galactosidase; lacZ fragment
     91..186     +  protein_bind   attL3: mutant version of attL; recombination site for the Gateway® LR reaction LR Clonase™
    189..1154    +  CDS            RBKS (sequence withheld): RBSK_HUMAN - Also known as RBSK. Experimental evidence at protein level: Swiss-Prot protein existence level 1. Catalyzes the phosphorylation of ribose at O-5 in a reaction requiring ATP and magnesium. The resulting D-ribose-5-phosphate can then be used either for sythesis of nucleotides, histidine, and tryptophan, or as a component of the pentose phosphate pathway. From Homo sapiens (Human).
   1157..1255    -  protein_bind   attL2: mutant version of attL; recombination site for the Gateway® LR reaction LR Clonase™
   1273..1291    -  promoter       T7 promoter: promoter for bacteriophage T7 RNA polymerase
   1481..1504    +  promoter       Pc promoter (fragment): intI1 (promoter lies within the coding sequence); class 1 integron promoter
   1680..1736    +  CDS            GmR (fragment): gentamycin acetyltransferase; aacC1; confers resistance to gentamycin
   1743..2534    +  CDS            SmR: aminoglycoside adenylyltransferase (Murphy, 1985); aadA; confers resistance to spectinomycin and streptomycin
   2627..3215    +  rep_origin     ori: high-copy-number ColE1/pMB1/pBR322/pUC origin of replication
   3398..3490    +  CDS            lacI (fragment): lac repressor; lacI; The lac repressor binds to the lac operator to inhibit transcription in E. coli. This inhibition can be relieved by adding lactose or isopropyl-β-D-thiogalactopyranoside (IPTG).
   3545..3572    -  terminator     rrnB T2 terminator: transcription terminator T2 from the E. coli rrnB gene
   3704..3747    +  terminator     rrnB T1 terminator: Escherichia coli rrnB; transcription terminator T1 from the E. coli rrnB gene
>Addgene plasmid #82959 | pDONR223_RBKS_WT_V5 | addgene full sequence | sequence record 162653 | Addgene NGS Result
GGCAGTTCCCTACTCTCGCGTTAACGCTAGCATGGATGTTTTCCCAGTCACGACGTTGTAAAACGACGGC
CAGTCTTAAGCTCGGGCCCCAAATAATGATTTTATTTTGACTGATAGTGACCTGTTCGTTGCAACAAATT
GATGAGCAATGCTTTTTTATAATGCCAACTTTGTACAAAAAAGTTGGC
[966 nt withheld, positions 189-1154]
TGCCCAACTTTCTTGTACAAAGTTGGCATTATAAGAAAGCATTGCTTATCAATTTGTTGCAACGAACAGG
TCACTATCAGTCAAAATAAAATCATTATTTGCCATCCAGCTGATATCCCCTATAGTGAGTCGTATTACAT
GGTCATAGCTGTTTCCTGGCAGCTCTGGCCCGTGTCTCAAAATCTCTGATGTTACATTGCACAAGATAAA
AATATATCATCATGCCTCCTCTAGACCAGCCAGGACAGAAATGCCTCGACTTCGCTGCTACCCAAGGTTG
CCGGGTGACGCACACCGTGGAAACGGATGAAGGCACGAACCCAGTGGACATAAGCCTGTTCGGTTCGTAA
GCTGTAATGCAAGTAGCGTATGCGCTCACGCAACTGGTCCAGAACCTTGACCGAACGCAGCGGTGGTAAC
GGCGCAGTGGCGGTTTTCATGGCTTGTTATGACTGTTTTTTTGGGGTACAGTCTATGCCTCGGGCATCCA
AGCAGCAAGCGCGTTACGCCGTGGGTCGATGTTTGATGTTATGGAGCAGCAACGATGTTACGCAGCAGGG
CAGTCGCCCTAAAACAAAGTTAAACATTATGAGGGAAGCGGTGATCGCCGAAGTATCGACTCAACTATCA
GAGGTAGTTGGCGTCATCGAGCGCCATCTCGAACCGACGTTGCTGGCCGTACATTTGTACGGCTCCGCAG
TGGATGGCGGCCTGAAGCCACACAGTGATATTGATTTGCTGGTTACGGTGACCGTAAGGCTTGATGAAAC
AACGCGGCGAGCTTTGATCAACGACCTTTTGGAAACTTCGGCTTCCCCTGGAGAGAGCGAGATTCTCCGC
GCTGTAGAAGTCACCATTGTTGTGCACGACGACATCATTCCGTGGCGTTATCCAGCTAAGCGCGAACTGC
AATTTGGAGAATGGCAGCGCAATGACATTCTTGCAGGTATCTTCGAGCCAGCCACGATCGACATTGATCT
GGCTATCTTGCTGACAAAAGCAAGAGAACATAGCGTTGCCTTGGTAGGTCCAGCGGCGGAGGAACTCTTT
GATCCGGTTCCTGAACAGGATCTATTTGAGGCGCTAAATGAAACCTTAACGCTATGGAACTCGCCGCCCG
ACTGGGCTGGCGATGAGCGAAATGTAGTGCTTACGTTGTCCCGCATTTGGTACAGCGCAGTAACCGGCAA
AATCGCGCCGAAGGATGTCGCTGCCGACTGGGCAATGGAGCGCCTGCCGGCCCAGTATCAGCCCGTCATA
CTTGAAGCTAGACAGGCTTATCTTGGACAAGAAGAAGATCGCTTGGCCTCGCGCGCAGATCAGTTGGAAG
AATTTGTCCACTACGTGAAAGGCGAGATCACCAAGGTAGTCGGCAAATAACCCTCGAGCCACCCATGACC
AAAATCCCTTAACGTGAGTTACGCGTCGTTCCACTGAGCGTCAGACCCCGTAGAAAAGATCAAAGGATCT
TCTTGAGATCCTTTTTTTCTGCGCGTAATCTGCTGCTTGCAAACAAAAAAACCACCGCTACCAGCGGTGG
TTTGTTTGCCGGATCAAGAGCTACCAACTCTTTTTCCGAAGGTAACTGGCTTCAGCAGAGCGCAGATACC
AAATACTGTTCTTCTAGTGTAGCCGTAGTTAGGCCACCACTTCAAGAACTCTGTAGCACCGCCTACATAC
CTCGCTCTGCTAATCCTGTTACCAGTGGCTGCTGCCAGTGGCGATAAGTCGTGTCTTACCGGGTTGGACT
CAAGACGATAGTTACCGGATAAGGCGCAGCGGTCGGGCTGAACGGGGGGTTCGTGCACACAGCCCAGCTT
GGAGCGAACGACCTACACCGAACTGAGATACCTACAGCGTGAGCTATGAGAAAGCGCCACGCTTCCCGAA
GGGAGAAAGGCGGACAGGTATCCGGTAAGCGGCAGGGTCGGAACAGGAGAGCGCACGAGGGAGCTTCCAG
GGGGAAACGCCTGGTATCTTTATAGTCCTGTCGGGTTTCGCCACCTCTGACTTGAGCGTCGATTTTTGTG
ATGCTCGTCAGGGGGGCGGAGCCTATGGAAAAACGCCAGCAACGCGGCCTTTTTACGGTTCCTGGCCTTT
TGCTGGCCTTTTGCTCACATGTTCTTTCCTGCGTTATCCCCTGATTCTGTGGATAACCGTATTACCGCCT
TTGAGTGAGCTGATACCGCTCGCCGCAGCCGAACGACCGAGCGCAGCGAGTCAGTGAGCGAGGAAGCGGA
AGAGCGCCCAATACGCAAACCGCCTCTCCCCGCGCGTTGGCCGATTCATTAATGCAGCTGGCACGACAGG
TTTCCCGACTGGAAAGCGGGCAGTGAGCGCAACGCAATTAATACGCGTACCGCTAGCCAGGAAGAGTTTG
TAGAAACGCAAAAAGGCCATCCGTCAGGATGGCCTTCTGCTTAGTTTGATGCCTGGCAGTTTATGGCGGG
CGTCCTGCCCGCCACCCTCCGGGCCGTTGCTTCACAACGTTCAAATCCGCTCCCGGCGGATTTGTCCTAC
TCAGGAGAGCGTTCACCGACAAACAACAGATAAAACGAAAGGCCCAGTCTTCCGACTGAGCCTTTCGTTT
TATTTGATGCCT
