>Addgene plasmid #82959 | pDONR223_RBKS_WT_V5 | depositor partial sequence | sequence record 162652 | Insert sequence
[966 nt withheld, positions 1-966]
